Addgene plasmid #131416: HA-Rab5A
Purpose: Expresses HA-tagged human Rab5A in mammalian cells
Depositing lab: FENG-QIAN Li & Ken-Ichi Takemaru. Depositing organization: Stony Brook University.
Backbone
  Vector backbone: pCS2+HA
  Backbone size w/o insert (bp): 4100
  Vector type: Mammalian Expression
Growth in bacteria
  Bacterial resistance: Ampicillin, 100 μg/mL
  Growth temperature: 37°C
  Growth strain: DH5alpha
  Copy number: High Copy
Gene/Insert
  Gene/Insert name: human Rab5A
  Species: H. sapiens (human)
  Promoter: CMV
  Tag / fusion protein: HA (N terminal on backbone)
  Cloning method: Restriction Enzyme; 5′ cloning site BamHI (not destroyed); 3′ cloning site XhoI (not destroyed)
  Sequencing primers: 5′ CCCAAGCTTGATTTAG (SP6); 3′ TTATGCTGAGTGATATC (T7)
Terms and licenses: Academic/Nonprofit Terms; Industry Terms: Not Available to Industry
How to cite: HA-Rab5A was a gift from FENG-QIAN Li & Ken-Ichi Takemaru (Addgene plasmid # 131416 ; http://n2t.net/addgene:131416 ; RRID:Addgene_131416)
