[The description below was written by a language model from this plasmid's Addgene catalogue record and pLannotate feature annotations shown in this document.]
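Description:
HA-Rab5A is a mammalian expression plasmid built on the pCS2+HA backbone that produces human Rab5A carrying an N-terminal HA epitope tag supplied by the vector. The sequenced record is about 4.8 kb. It is maintained in E. coli through a high-copy ColE1/pUC-type origin and selected with ampicillin via the β-lactamase gene and its native promoter. An f1 phage origin is also present, along with remnants of a lac region (lac promoter and operator, CAP site, and lacI and lacZα fragments) inherited from the parental cloning vector, which play no role in expression of the insert.

The Rab5A coding sequence was cloned between BamHI and XhoI sites, both retained, downstream of the CMV promoter. The feature table identifies this as the simian cytomegalovirus IE94 enhancer/promoter, which is typical of pCS2-series vectors. An SV40 polyadenylation signal follows the insert to terminate and stabilise the transcript. An SP6 promoter lies between the CMV promoter and the open reading frame, so capped sense mRNA could in principle be made by in vitro transcription. T7 and T3 promoters lie downstream in the opposite orientation, and the SP6 and T7 sites also serve as sequencing primer sites. The HA tag itself is not annotated in the feature table, but it is recorded in the catalogue entry and would sit in the short interval between the SP6 promoter and the start of Rab5A.

Rab5A is a small GTPase that cycles between GTP- and GDP-bound states and recruits effectors controlling vesicle formation, movement, tethering and fusion in membrane trafficking. The plasmid is suited to transient expression of tagged Rab5A in cultured mammalian cells, with detection, localisation or immunoprecipitation through anti-HA antibodies.
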