Features (pLannotate 1.2.2; 15 found; start..end, strand, type, name):
     35..53      +  promoter       SP6 promoter: promoter for bacteriophage SP6 RNA polymerase
    125..769     +  CDS            RAB5A: RAB5A_HUMAN - Also known as RAB5. Experimental evidence at protein level: Swiss-Prot protein existence level 1. Small GTPase which cycles between active GTP-bound and inactive GDP-bound states. In its active state, binds to a variety of effector proteins to regulate cellular responses such as of intracellular membrane trafficking, from the formation of transport vesicles to their fusion with membranes. Active GTP-bound form is able to recruit to membranes different sets of downstream effectors directly responsible for vesicle formation, movement, tethering and fusion. RAB5A is required for the
    796..814     -  promoter       T7 promoter: promoter for bacteriophage T7 RNA polymerase
    819..953     -  polyA_signal   SV40 poly(A) signal: SV40 polyadenylation signal
   1066..1084    -  promoter       T3 promoter: promoter for bacteriophage T3 RNA polymerase
   1129..1145    -  protein_bind   lac operator: The lac repressor binds to the lac operator to inhibit transcription in E. coli. This inhibition can be relieved by adding lactose or isopropyl-β-D-thiogalactopyranoside (IPTG). lac repressor encoded by lacI
   1153..1183    -  promoter       lac promoter: promoter for the E. coli lac operon
   1198..1219    -  protein_bind   CAP binding site: CAP binding activates transcription in the presence of cAMP. E. coli catabolite activator protein
   1232..1324    -  CDS            lacI (fragment): lac repressor; lacI; The lac repressor binds to the lac operator to inhibit transcription in E. coli. This inhibition can be relieved by adding lactose or isopropyl-β-D-thiogalactopyranoside (IPTG).
   1507..2095    -  rep_origin     ori: high-copy-number ColE1/pMB1/pBR322/pUC origin of replication
   2266..3126    -  CDS            AmpR: β-lactamase; bla; confers resistance to ampicillin, carbenicillin, and related antibiotics
   3127..3231    -  promoter       AmpR promoter: bla
   3284..3712    -  rep_origin     f1 ori (sequence partly withheld): f1 bacteriophage origin of replication; arrow indicates direction of (+) strand synthesis
   3717..3783    -  CDS            lacZα (fragment): LacZα fragment of β-galactosidase; lacZ fragment
   3790..4767    +  promoter       CMV IE94 promoter: enhancer/promoter region of simian cytomegalovirus major immediate early transcription unit IE94
>Addgene plasmid #131416 | HA-Rab5A | addgene full sequence | sequence record 258192 | Addgene NGS Result
CGCCATTCTGCCTGGGGACGTCGGAGCAAGCTTGATTTAGGTGACACTATAGAATACAAGCTACTTGTTC
TTTTTGCAGGATACCATGCGATACCCATATGATGTGCCAGATTACGCTGGATCCATGGCTAGTCGAGGCG
CAACAAGACCCAACGGGCCAAATACTGGAAATAAAATATGCCAGTTCAAACTAGTACTTCTGGGAGAGTC
CGCTGTTGGCAAATCAAGCCTAGTGCTTCGTTTTGTGAAAGGCCAATTTCATGAATTTCAAGAGAGTACC
ATTGGGGCTGCTTTTCTAACCCAAACTGTATGTCTTGATGACACTACAGTAAAGTTTGAAATATGGGATA
CAGCTGGTCAAGAACGATACCATAGCCTAGCACCAATGTACTACAGAGGAGCACAAGCAGCCATAGTTGT
ATATGATATCACAAATGAGGAGTCCTTTGCAAGAGCAAAAAATTGGGTTAAAGAACTTCAGAGGCAAGCA
AGTCCTAACATTGTAATAGCTTTATCGGGAAACAAGGCCGACCTAGCAAATAAAAGAGCAGTAGATTTCC
AGGAAGCACAGTCCTATGCAGATGACAATAGTTTATTATTCATGGAGACATCCGCTAAAACATCAATGAA
TGTAAATGAAATATTCATGGCAATAGCTAAAAAATTGCCAAAGAATGAACCACAAAATCCAGGAGCAAAT
TCTGCCAGAGGAAGAGGAGTAGACCTTACCGAACCCACACAACCAACCAGGAATCAGTGTTGTAGTAACT
AACTCGAGCCTCTAGATTCTGCAGCCCTATAGTGAGTCGTATTACGTAGATCCAGACATGATAAGATACA
TTGATGAGTTTGGACAAACCACAACTAGAATGCAGTGAAAAAAATGCTTTATTTGTGAAATTTGTGATGC
TATTGCTTTATTTGTAACCATTATAAGCTGCAATAAACAAGTTAACAACAACAATTGCATTCATTTTATG
TTTCAGGTTCAGGGGGAGGTGTGGGAGGTTTTTTAATTCGCGGCCGCGGCGCCAATGCATTGGGCCCGGT
ACCCAGCTTTTGTTCCCTTTAGTGAGGGTTAATTGCGCGCTTGGCGTAATCATGGTCATAGCTGTTTCCT
GTGTGAAATTGTTATCCGCTCACAATTCCACACAACATACGAGCCGGGAGCATAAAGTGTAAAGCCTGGG
GTGCCTAATGAGTGAGCTAACTCACATTAATTGCGTTGCGCTCACTGCCCGCTTTCCAGTCGGGAAACCT
GTCGTGCCAGCTGCATTAATGAATCGGCCAACGCGCGGGGAGAGGCGGTTTGCGTATTGGGCGCTCTTCC
GCTTCCTCGCTCACTGACTCGCTGCGCTCGGTCGTTCGGCTGCGGCGAGCGGTATCAGCTCACTCAAAGG
CGGTAATACGGTTATCCACAGAATCAGGGGATAACGCAGGAAAGAACATGTGAGCAAAAGGCCAGCAAAA
GGCCAGGAACCGTAAAAAGGCCGCGTTGCTGGCGTTTTTCCATAGGCTCCGCCCCCCTGACGAGCATCAC
AAAAATCGACGCTCAAGTCAGAGGTGGCGAAACCCGACAGGACTATAAAGATACCAGGCGTTTCCCCCTG
GAAGCTCCCTCGTGCGCTCTCCTGTTCCGACCCTGCCGCTTACCGGATACCTGTCCGCCTTTCTCCCTTC
GGGAAGCGTGGCGCTTTCTCATAGCTCACGCTGTAGGTATCTCAGTTCGGTGTAGGTCGTTCGCTCCAAG
CTGGGCTGTGTGCACGAACCCCCCGTTCAGCCCGACCGCTGCGCCTTATCCGGTAACTATCGTCTTGAGT
CCAACCCGGTAAGACACGACTTATCGCCACTGGCAGCAGCCACTGGTAACAGGATTAGCAGAGCGAGGTA
TGTAGGCGGTGCTACAGAGTTCTTGAAGTGGTGGCCTAACTACGGCTACACTAGAAGAACAGTATTTGGT
ATCTGCGCTCTGCTGAAGCCAGTTACCTTCGGAAAAAGAGTTGGTAGCTCTTGATCCGGCAAACAAACCA
CCGCTGGTAGCGGTGGTTTTTTTGTTTGCAAGCAGCAGATTACGCGCAGAAAAAAAGGATCTCAAGAAGA
TCCTTTGATCTTTTCTACGGGGTCTGACGCTCAGTGGAACGAAAACTCACGTTAAGGGATTTTGGTCATG
AGATTATCAAAAAGGATCTTCACCTAGATCCTTTTAAATTAAAAATGAAGTTTTAAATCAATCTAAAGTA
TATATGAGTAAACTTGGTCTGACAGTTACCAATGCTTAATCAGTGAGGCACCTATCTCAGCGATCTGTCT
ATTTCGTTCATCCATAGTTGCCTGACTCCCCGTCGTGTAGATAACTACGATACGGGAGGGCTTACCATCT
GGCCCCAGTGCTGCAATGATACCGCGAGACCCACGCTCACCGGCTCCAGATTTATCAGCAATAAACCAGC
CAGCCGGAAGGGCCGAGCGCAGAAGTGGTCCTGCAACTTTATCCGCCTCCATCCAGTCTATTAATTGTTG
CCGGGAAGCTAGAGTAAGTAGTTCGCCAGTTAATAGTTTGCGCAACGTTGTTGCCATTGCTACAGGCATC
GTGGTGTCACGCTCGTCGTTTGGTATGGCTTCATTCAGCTCCGGTTCCCAACGATCAAGGCGAGTTACAT
GATCCCCCATGTTGTGCAAAAAAGCGGTTAGCTCCTTCGGTCCTCCGATCGTTGTCAGAAGTAAGTTGGC
CGCAGTGTTATCACTCATGGTTATGGCAGCACTGCATAATTCTCTTACTGTCATGCCATCCGTAAGATGC
TTTTCTGTGACTGGTGAGTACTCAACCAAGTCATTCTGAGAATAGTGTATGCGGCGACCGAGTTGCTCTT
GCCCGGCGTCAATACGGGATAATACCGCGCCACATAGCAGAACTTTAAAAGTGCTCATCATTGGAAAACG
TTCTTCGGGGCGAAAACTCTCAAGGATCTTACCGCTGTTGAGATCCAGTTCGATGTAACCCACTCGTGCA
CCCAACTGATCTTCAGCATCTTTTACTTTCACCAGCGTTTCTGGGTGAGCAAAAACAGGAAGGCAAAATG
CCGCAAAAAAGGGAATAAGGGCGACACGGAAATGTTGAATACTCATACTCTTCCTTTTTCAATATTATTG
AAGCATTTATCAGGGTTATTGTCTCATGAGCGGATACATATTTGAATGTATTTAGAAAAATAAACAAATA
GGGGTTCCGCGCACATTTCCCCGAAAAGTGCCACCTAAATTGTAAGCGTTAATATTTTGTTAAAATTCGC
GTTAAATTTTTGTTAAATCAGCTCATTTTTTAACCAATAGGCCGAAATCGGCAAAATCCCTTATAAATCA
AAAGAATAGACCGAGATAGGGT
[37 nt withheld, positions 3383-3419]
AAAGAACGTGGACTCCAACGTCAAAGG
[49 nt withheld, positions 3447-3495]
T
[91 nt withheld, positions 3497-3587]
G
[124 nt withheld, positions 3589-3712]
CCCATTCGCCATTCAGGCTGCGCAACTGTTGGGAAGGGCGATCGGTGCGGGCCTCTTCGCTATTACGCCA
GTCGACCGCCAATTCAATATGGCGTATATGGACTCATGCCAATTCAATATGGTGGATCTGGACCTGTGCC
AATTCAATATGGCGTATATGGACTCGTGCCAATTCAATATGGTGGATCTGGACCCCAGCCAATTCAATAT
GGCGGACTTGGCACCATGCCAATTCAATATGGCGGACCTGGCACTGTGCCAACTGGGGAGGGGTCTACTT
GGCACGGTGCCAAGTTTGAGGAGGGGTCTTGGCCCTGTGCCAAGTCCGCCATATTGAATTGGCATGGTGC
CAATAATGGCGGCCATATTGGCTATATGCCAGGATCAATATATAGGCAATATCCAATATGGCCCTATGCC
AATATGGCTATTGGCCAGGTTCAATACTATGTATTGGCCCTATGCCATATAGTATTCCATATATGGGTTT
TCCTATTGACGTAGATAGCCCCTCCCAATGGGCGGTCCCATATACCATATATGGGGCTTCCTAATACCGC
CCATAGCCACTCCCCCATTGACGTCAATGGTCTCTATATATGGTCTTTCCTATTGACGTCATATGGGCGG
TCCTATTGACGTATATGGCGCCTCCCCCATTGACGTCAATTACGGTAAATGGCCCGCCTGGCTCAATGCC
CATTGACGTCAATAGGACCACCCACCATTGACGTCAATGGGATGGCTCATTGCCCATTCATATCCGTTCT
CACGCCCCCTATTGACGTCAATGACGGTAAATGGCCCACTTGGCAGTACATCAATATCTATTAATAGTAA
CTTGGCAAGTACATTACTATTGGAAGTACGCCAGGGTACATTGGCAGTACTCCCATTGACGTCAATGGCG
GTAAATGGCCCGCGATGGCTGCCAAGTACATCCCCATTGACGTCAATGGGGAGGGGCAATGACGCAAATG
GGCGTTCCATTGACGTAAATGGGCGGTAGGCGTGCCTAATGGGAGGTCTATATAAGCAATGCTCGTTTAG
GGAAC
